>Addgene plasmid #178683 | A1-LCD-20G+20S | addgene full sequence | sequence record 356148 | Addgene NGS Result
TAATGGTTTCTTAGACGTCAGGTGGCACTTTTCGGGGAAATGTGCGCGGAACCCCTATTTGTTTATTTTT
CTAAATACATTCAAATATGTATCCGCTCATGAGACAATAACCCTGATAAATGCTTCAATAATATTGAAAA
AGGAAGAGTATGAGTATTCAACATTTCCGTGTCGCCCTTATTCCCTTTTTTGCGGCATTTTGCCTTCCTG
TTTTTGCTCACCCAGAAACGCTGGTGAAAGTAAAAGATGCTGAAGATCAGTTGGGTGCACGAGTGGGTTA
CATCGAACTGGATCTCAACAGCGGTAAGATCCTTGAGAGTTTTCGCCCCGAAGAACGTTTTCCAATGATG
AGCACTTTTAAAGTTCTGCTATGTGGCGCGGTATTATCCCGTGTTGACGCCGGGCAAGAGCAACTCGGTC
GCCGCATACACTATTCTCAGAATGACTTGGTTGAGTACTCACCAGTCACAGAAAAGCATCTTACGGATGG
CATGACAGTAAGAGAATTATGCAGTGCTGCCATAACCATGAGTGATAACACTGCGGCCAACTTACTTCTG
ACAACGATCGGAGGACCGAAGGAGCTAACCGCTTTTTTGCACAACATGGGGGATCATGTAACTCGCCTTG
ATCGTTGGGAACCGGAGCTGAATGAAGCCATACCAAACGACGAGCGTGACACCACGATGCCTGCAGCAAT
GGCAACAACGTTGCGCAAACTATTAACTGGCGAACTACTTACTCTAGCTTCCCGGCAACAATTAATAGAC
TGGATGGAGGCGGATAAAGTTGCAGGACCACTTCTGCGCTCGGCCCTTCCGGCTGGCTGGTTTATTGCTG
ATAAATCTGGAGCCGGTGAGCGTGGGTCTCGCGGTATCATTGCAGCACTGGGGCCAGATGGTAAGCCCTC
CCGTATCGTAGTTATCTACACGACGGGGAGTCAGGCAACTATGGATGAACGAAATAGACAGATCGCTGAG
ATAGGTGCCTCACTGATTAAGCATTGGTAACTGTCAGACCAAGTTTACTCATATATACTTTAGATTGATT
TAAAACTTCATTTTTAATTTAAAAGGATCTAGGTGAAGATCCTTTTTGATAATCTCATGACCAAAATCCC
TTAACGTGAGTTTTCGTTCCACTGAGCGTCAGACCCCGTAGAAAAGATCAAAGGATCTTCTTGAGATCCT
TTTTTTCTGCGCGTAATCTGCTGCTTGCAAACAAAAAAACCACCGCTACCAGCGGTGGTTTGTTTGCCGG
ATCAAGAGCTACCAACTCTTTTTCCGAAGGTAACTGGCTTCAGCAGAGCGCAGATACCAAATACTGTCCT
TCTAGTGTAGCCGTAGTTAGGCCACCACTTCAAGAACTCTGTAGCACCGCCTACATACCTCGCTCTGCTA
ATCCTGTTACCAGTGGCTGCTGCCAGTGGCGATAAGTCGTGTCTTACCGGGTTGGACTCAAGACGATAGT
TACCGGATAAGGCGCAGCGGTCGGGCTGAACGGGGGGTTCGTGCACACAGCCCAGCTTGGAGCGAACGAC
CTACACCGAACTGAGATACCTACAGCGTGAGCTATGAGAAAGCGCCACGCTTCCCGAAGGGAGAAAGGCG
GACAGGTATCCGGTAAGCGGCAGGGTCGGAACAGGAGAGCGCACGAGGGAGCTTCCAGGGGGAAACGCCT
GGTATCTTTATAGTCCTGTCGGGTTTCGCCACCTCTGACTTGAGCGTCGATTTTTGTGATGCTCGTCAGG
GGGGCGGAGCCTATGGAAAAACGCCAGCAACGCGGCCTTTTTACGGTTCCTGGCCTTTTGCTGGCCTTTT
GCTCACATGTTCTTTCCTGCGTTATCCCCTGATTCTGTGGATAACCGTATTACCGCCTTTGAGTGAGCTG
ATACCGCTCGCCGCAGCCGAACGACCGAGCGCAGCGAGTCAGTGAGCGAGGAAGCGGAAGAGCGCCTGAT
GCGGTATTTTCTCCTTACGCATCTGTGCGGTATTTCACACCGCAATGGTGCACTCTCAGTACAATCTGCT
CTGATGCCGCATAGTTAAGCCAGTATACACTCCGCTATCGCTACGTGACTGGGTCATGGCTGCGCCCCGA
CACCCGCCAACACCCGCTGACGCGCCCTGACGGGCTTGTCTGCTCCCGGCATCCGCTTACAGACAAGCTG
TGACCGTCTCCGGGAGCTGCATGTGTCAGAGGTTTTCACCGTCATCACCGAAACGCGCGAGGCAGCTGCG
GTAAAGCTCATCAGCGTGGTCGTGAAGCGATTCACAGATGTCTGCCTGTTCATCCGCGTCCAGCTCGTTG
AGTTTCTCCAGAAGCGTTAATGTCTGGCTTCTGATAAAGCGGGCCATGTTAAGGGCGGTTTTTTCCTGTT
TGGTCACTGATGCCTCCGTGTAAGGGGGATTTCTGTTCATGGGGGTAATGATACCGATGAAACGAGAGAG
GATGCTCACGATACGGGTTACTGATGATGAACATGCCCGGTTACTGGAACGTTGTGAGGGTAAACAACTG
GCGGTATGGATGCGGCGGGACCAGAGAAAAATCACTCAGGGTCAATGCCAGCGCTTCGTTAATACAGATG
TAGGTGTTCCACAGGGTAGCCAGCAGCATCCTGCGATGCAGATCCGGAACATAATGGTGCAGGGCGCTGA
CTTCCGCGTTTCCAGACTTTACGAAACACGGAAACCGAAGACCATTCATGTTGTTGCTCAGGTCGCAGAC
GTTTTGCAGCAGCAGTCGCTTCACGTTCGCTCGCGTATCGGTGATTCATTCTGCTAACCAGTAAGGCAAC
CCCGCCAGCCTAGCCGGGTCCTCAACGACAGGAGCACGATCATGCGCACCCGTGGCCAGGACCCAACGCT
GCCCGAGATGCGCCGCGTGCGGCTGCTGGAGATGGCGGACGCGATGGATATGTTCTGCCAAGGGTTGGTT
TGCGCATTCACAGTTCTCCGCAAGAATTGATTGGCTCCAATTCTTGGAGTGGTGAATCCGTTAGCGAGGT
GCCGCCGGCTTCCATTCAGGTCGAGGTGGCCCGGCTCCATGCACCGCGACGCAACGCGGGGAGGCAGACA
AGGTATAGGGCGGCGCCTACAATCCATGCCAACCCGTTCCATGTGCTCGCCGAGGCGGCATAAATCGCCG
TGACGATCAGCGGTCCAATGATCGAAGTTAGGCTGGTAAGAGCCGCGAGCGATCCTTGAAGCTGTCCCTG
ATGGTCGTCATCTACCTGCCTGGACAGCATGGCCTGCAACGCGGGCATCCCGATGCCGCCGGAAGCGAGA
AGAATCATAATGGGGAAGGCCATCCAGCCTCGCGTCGCGAACGCCAGCAAGACGTAGCCCAGCGCGTCGG
CCGCCATGCCGGCGATAATGGCCTGCTTCTCGCCGAAACGTTTGGTGGCGGGACCAGTGACGAAGGCTTG
AGCGAGGGCGTGCAAGATTCCGAATACCGCAAGCGACAGGCCGATCATCGTCGCGCTCCAGCGAAAGCGG
TCCTCGCCGAAAATGACCCAGAGCGCTGCCGGCACCTGTCCTACGAGTTGCATGATAAAGAAGACAGTCA
TAAGTGCGGCGACGATAGTCATGCCCCGCGCCCACCGGAAGGAGCTGACTGGGTTGAAGGCTCTCAAGGG
CATCGGTCGATCGACGCTCTCCCTTATGCGACTCCTGCATTAGGAAGCAGCCCAGTAGTAGGTTGAGGCC
GTTGAGCACCGCCGCCGCAAGGAATGGTGCATGCAAGGAGATGGCGCCCAACAGTCCCCCGGCCACGGGG
CCTGCCACCATACCCACGCCGAAACAAGCGCTCATGAGCCCGAAGTGGCGAGCCCGATCTTCCCCATCGG
TGATGTCGGCGATATAGGCGCCAGCAACCGCACCTGTGGCGCCGGTGATGCCGGCCACGATGCGTCCGGC
GTAGAGGATCGAGATCTCGATCCCGCGAAATTAATACGACTCACTATAGGGAGACCACAACGGTTTCCCT
CTAGAAATAATTTTGTTTAACTTTAAGAAGGAGATATACATATGTCGTACTACCATCACCATCACCATCA
CCTCGAATCAACAAGTTTGTACAAAAAAGCAGGCTTCGAGAACCTGTATTTTCAGGGTAGCATGGCAAGC
GCAAGCAGCAGCCAGCGTAGCCGTAGCGGTAGTGGTAATTTTAGCGGTAGCCGTTCAGGTAGCTTTAGCG
GCAATGATAATTTTGGTCGCAGCGGTAATTTTTCAGGTCGTAGCGGTTTTGGTGGTTCACGTAGTGGTGG
TGGTTATAGCGGTTCAGGTGATAGCTATAATAGCTTTGGTAATGATGGCAGCAATTTTTCTGGTAGCGGC
AGCTATAATGATTTCGGCAATTATAACAATCAGAGCAGCAACTTTGGTCCGATGAAAAGCGGCAATTTTG
GTGGCCGTAGCAGCGGTAGCAGTGGTGGTAGCGGTCAGTATTTTGCCAAACCGCGTAATCAGGGTAGTTA
TAGTGGTAGCAGCAGCAGCTCAAGCTATGGTAGCAGTCGTCGTTTTTAAGACCCAGCTTTCTTGTACAAA
GTGGTTGATTCGAGGCTGCTAACAAAGCCCGAAAGGAAGCTGAGTTGGCTGCTGCCACCGCTGAGCAATA
ACTAGCATAACCCCTTGGGGCCTCTAAACGGGTCTTGAGGGGTTTTTTGCTGAAAGGAGGAACTATATCC
GGATATCCACAGGACGGGTGTGGTCGCCATGATCGCGTAGTCGATAGTGGCTCCAAGTAGCGAAGCGAGC
AGGACTGGGCGGCGGCCAAAGCGGTCGGACAGTGCTCCGAGAACGGGTGCGCATAGAAATTGCATCAACG
CATATAGCGCTAGCAGCACGCCATAGTGACTGGCGATGCTGTCGGAATGGACGATATCCCGCAAGAGGCC
CGGCAGTACCGGCATAACCAAGCCTATGCCTACAGCATCCAGGGTGACGGTGCCGAGGATGACGATGAGC
GCATTGTTAGATTTCATACACGGTGCCTGACTGCGTTAGCAATTTAACTGTGATAAACTACCGCATTAAA
GCTTATCGATGATAAGCTGTCAAACATGAGAATTCTTGAAGACGAAAGGGCCTCGTGATACGCCTATTTT
TATAGGTTAATGTCATGATAA
Features (pLannotate 1.2.2; 18 found; start..end, strand, type, name):
     45..149     +  promoter       AmpR promoter: bla
    150..1010    +  CDS            AmpR: β-lactamase; bla; confers resistance to ampicillin, carbenicillin, and related antibiotics
   1181..1769    +  rep_origin     ori: high-copy-number ColE1/pMB1/pBR322/pUC origin of replication
   1955..2094    -  misc_feature   bom: basis of mobility region from pBR322
   2196..2387    -  CDS            rop: Rop protein, which maintains plasmids at low copy number; rop
   2404..2784    +  CDS            YPB1_ECOLX: Protein predicted: Swiss-Prot protein existence level 4. From Escherichia coli.
   3026..3930    -  CDS            TcR (fragment): tetracycline efflux protein; tet; confers resistance to tetracycline
   3952..3970    +  promoter       T7 promoter: promoter for bacteriophage T7 RNA polymerase
   4002..4024    +  RBS            RBS: efficient ribosome binding site from bacteriophage T7 gene 10 (Olins and Rangwala, 1989)
   4042..4062    +  CDS            8xHis (fragment): 8xHis affinity tag
   4071..4095    +  protein_bind   attB1: mutant version of attB; recombination site for the Gateway® BP reaction BP Clonase™
   4101..4117    +  CDS            TEV site (fragment): tobacco etch virus (TEV) protease recognition and cleavage site
   4122..4526    +  CDS            HNRNPA1L2 (fragment): RA1L2_HUMAN - Also known as HNRNPA1L. Experimental evidence at transcript level: Swiss-Prot protein existence level 2. Involved in the packaging of pre-mRNA into hnRNP particles, transport of poly(A) mRNA from the nucleus to the cytoplasm and may modulate splice site selection. From Homo sapiens (Human).
   4531..4555    -  protein_bind   attB2: mutant version of attB; recombination site for the Gateway® BP reaction BP Clonase™
   4565..4614    +  CDS            SET1 (fragment): solubility-enhancement tag derived from T7 phage gene 10B
   4622..4669    +  terminator     T7 terminator: transcription terminator for bacteriophage T7 RNA polymerase
   4695..4987    -  CDS            TcR (fragment): tetracycline efflux protein; tet; confers resistance to tetracycline
   5035..5063    -  promoter       tet promoter: E. coli promoter for tetracycline efflux protein gene
