[The description below was written by a language model from this plasmid's Addgene catalogue record and pLannotate feature annotations shown in this document.]
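Description:
A1-LCD-20G+20S is a bacterial expression plasmid built on the Gateway destination vector pDEST17. It produces a variant of the low-complexity domain (LCD, residues 186–320) of human hnRNP A1 (HNRNPA1) in which twenty glycine residues have been replaced by serine. The 5.1 kb plasmid is propagated in E. coli under ampicillin selection, conferred by the β-lactamase gene and its own promoter. It replicates from a pBR322-type ColE1 origin accompanied by the bom region and the rop gene, which is consistent with the low copy number given in the catalogue entry. Interrupted fragments of the tetracycline resistance gene and its promoter flank the expression cassette. These appear to be backbone remnants rather than a functional marker.

Expression is driven by a bacteriophage T7 promoter followed by the T7 gene 10 ribosome binding site, so it requires a host that supplies T7 RNA polymerase. The open reading frame begins with an N-terminal polyhistidine tag, recorded as 6xHis although the annotation software matched it as a partial 8xHis. The tag is followed by the attB1 site left by Gateway recombination, then a sequence annotated as a partial TEV protease site that would presumably allow tag removal, and then the LCD coding sequence. The automated annotation labels this insert as a fragment of the paralogue HNRNPA1L2, probably because of sequence similarity, whereas the catalogue identifies it as HNRNPA1. An attB2 site and a T7 terminator lie downstream. The short "SET1" match between them probably reflects T7 gene 10-derived vector sequence rather than an intended fusion.

According to the associated publication title, the construct belongs to a study of how sequence features affect the phase behaviour of disordered prion-like domains. This variant supplies recombinant protein for testing the effect of glycine-to-serine substitutions.
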