Addgene plasmid #178683: A1-LCD-20G+20S
Purpose: Bacterial expression of N-terminally 6His tagged A1-LCD with twenty Gly residues replaced with Ser (LCD: low-complexity domain, aa 186-320)
Depositing lab: Tanja Mittag. Depositing organization: St. Jude Children's Research Hospital. Publication: Deciphering how naturally occurring sequence features impact the phase behaviours of disordered prion-like domains. Bremer A, Farag M, Borcherds WM, Peran I, Martin EW, Pappu RV, Mittag T. Nat Chem. 2022 Feb;14(2):196-207. doi: 10.1038/s41557-021-00840-w. Epub 2021 Dec 20. PubMed 34931046.
Backbone
  Vector backbone: pDEST17
  Vector type: Bacterial Expression
Growth in bacteria
  Bacterial resistance: Ampicillin, 100 μg/mL
  Growth temperature: 37°C
  Growth strain: DH5alpha
  Copy number: Low Copy
Gene/Insert
  Gene/Insert name: A1-LCD-20G+20S
  Species: H. sapiens (human)
  Mutation: twenty Gly residues replaced with Ser
  Entrez Gene: HNRNPA1 (a.k.a. ALS19, ALS20, HNRPA1, HNRPA1L3, IBMPFD3, MPD3, UP 1, hnRNP A1, hnRNP-A1)
  Tag / fusion protein: 6xHis (N terminal on insert)
  Cloning method: Gateway Cloning
Terms and licenses: Academic/Nonprofit Terms; Industry Terms: Not Available to Industry
How to cite: A1-LCD-20G+20S was a gift from Tanja Mittag (Addgene plasmid # 178683 ; http://n2t.net/addgene:178683 ; RRID:Addgene_178683)
